Addgene plasmid #238722: NanoBRET Assay Vector, Syk-NanoLuc
Purpose: Express Syk-NanoLuc Fusion Protein in Mammalian Cells under a CMV promoter
Depositing lab: Promega Corporation.
Backbone
  Vector backbone: pFC32K Nluc CMV-neo Flexi(R) Vector
  Vector type: Mammalian Expression
  Selectable markers: Neomycin
Growth in bacteria
  Bacterial resistance: Kanamycin, 50 μg/mL
  Growth temperature: 37°C
  Growth strain: DH5alpha
  Copy number: High Copy
Gene/Insert
  Gene/Insert name: Syk
  Species: H. sapiens (human)
  Mutation: None
  Entrez Gene: SYK (a.k.a. IMD82, p72-Syk)
  Promoter: CMV
  Tag / fusion protein: NanoLuc (R) (C terminal on backbone)
  Cloning method: Other
Terms and licenses: Academic/Nonprofit Terms; Industry Terms
How to cite: NanoBRET Assay Vector, Syk-NanoLuc was a gift from Promega Corporation (Addgene plasmid # 238722 ; http://n2t.net/addgene:238722 ; RRID:Addgene_238722)
