[The description below was written by a language model from this plasmid's Addgene catalogue record and pLannotate feature annotations shown in this document.]
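Description:
NanoBRET Assay Vector, Syk-NanoLuc is a 6.6 kb mammalian expression plasmid built on the pFC32K Nluc CMV-neo Flexi vector backbone. It carries the unmutated human SYK coding sequence, which encodes a non-receptor tyrosine kinase acting downstream of immunoreceptors such as the B-cell receptor. SYK is placed upstream of a human codon-optimized NanoLuc luciferase supplied by the backbone, so the luciferase sits at the C terminus of the fusion protein. Transcription is driven by the human cytomegalovirus immediate-early enhancer and promoter, followed by a chimeric β-globin/immunoglobulin intron that typically improves mRNA processing and expression. An SV40 polyadenylation signal is annotated downstream of the fusion. A T7 promoter lies just upstream of the open reading frame and a T7 terminator fragment lies downstream, an arrangement that could also support in vitro transcription.

In bacteria the plasmid replicates from a high-copy ColE1/pUC-type origin, and a ColE1 cer site helps keep it in monomeric form. A single neo (nptII) gene provides selection in both hosts. It is preceded by the SV40 enhancer/early promoter and the bacterial EM7 promoter in tandem and followed by a synthetic poly(A) signal, giving kanamycin resistance in E. coli and neomycin-class selection in mammalian cells. Several short annotated fragments (SET1, large T antigen, M13 ori, bom, tnpA) appear to be partial sequence matches or backbone remnants rather than functional elements.

The stated purpose is to express the Syk-NanoLuc fusion in mammalian cells. As the name indicates, the fusion is meant for NanoBRET assays, in which NanoLuc acts as the bioluminescent energy donor to a nearby fluorescent acceptor. The record does not specify a particular assay format.
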