Features (pLannotate 1.2.2; 20 found; start..end, strand, type, name):
    140..517     +  enhancer       CMV enhancer: human cytomegalovirus immediate early enhancer
    519..718     +  promoter       CMV promoter: human cytomegalovirus (CMV) immediate early promoter
    857..989     +  intron         chimeric intron: chimera between introns from human β-globin and immunoglobulin heavy chain genes
   1033..1051    +  promoter       T7 promoter: promoter for bacteriophage T7 RNA polymerase
   1065..2969    +  CDS            SYK (sequence partly withheld): KSYK_HUMAN - Experimental evidence at protein level: Swiss-Prot protein existence level 1. Non-receptor tyrosine kinase which mediates signal transduction downstream of a variety of transmembrane receptors including classical immunoreceptors like the B-cell receptor (BCR). Regulates several biological processes including innate and adaptive immunity, cell adhesion, osteoclast maturation, platelet activation and vascular development. Assembles into signaling complexes with activated receptors at the plasma membrane via interaction between its SH2 domains and the receptor tyrosine-phosphorylated
   2991..3503    +  CDS            Nluc: NanoLuc® luciferase human codon-optimized
   3512..3541    +  misc_feature   MCS (fragment): pUC18/19 multiple cloning site
   3548..3597    +  CDS            SET1 (fragment): solubility-enhancement tag derived from T7 phage gene 10B
   3605..3624    +  terminator     T7 terminator (fragment): transcription terminator for bacteriophage T7 RNA polymerase
   3646..3767    -  polyA_signal   SV40 poly(A) signal: SV40 polyadenylation signal
   3790..3858    -  CDS            large T antigen (fragment): large T antigen from SV40 (simian virus 40)
   3863..3895    +  rep_origin     M13 ori (fragment): M13 bacteriophage origin of replication; arrow indicates direction of (+) strand synthesis
   3896..3947    -  misc_feature   bom (fragment): basis of mobility region from pBR322
   4012..4369    +  promoter       SV40 promoter: SV40 enhancer and early promoter
   4384..4431    +  promoter       EM7 promoter: synthetic bacterial promoter&nbsp
   4463..5254    +  CDS            neo: KKA2_KLEPN - Also known as kan, nptII. Experimental evidence at protein level: Swiss-Prot protein existence level 1. Resistance to kanamycin, neomycin, paromomycin, ribostamycin, butirosin and gentamicin B. From Klebsiella pneumoniae.
   5321..5369    +  polyA_signal   poly(A) signal: synthetic polyadenylation signal
   5390..5479    -  CDS            tnpA (fragment): TN5P_ECOLX - Also known as tnp. Experimental evidence at protein level: Swiss-Prot protein existence level 1. Mediates transposition of transposon Tn5 by a 'cut and paste' mechanism. First, the monomeric transposase binds the 19 bp inverted DNA repeats flanking the transposon. Then, dimerization of the DNA- bound transposase creates a synaptic DNA complex. After nicking of the first DNA strand, excision of the transposon proceeds through a series of intermediates. The transposase then mediates the insertion of the transposon at a new site by strand transfer. The activity of the wild- type tran
   5608..6196    -  rep_origin     ori: high-copy-number ColE1/pMB1/pBR322/pUC origin of replication
   6312..6595    +  misc_feature   cer region: ColE1-derived recombination site that helps to maintain plasmids as monomers
>Addgene plasmid #238722 | NanoBRET Assay Vector, Syk-NanoLuc | addgene full sequence | sequence record 479854 | Addgene NGS Result
TCAATATTGGCCATTAGCCATATTATTCATTGGTTATATAGCATAAATCAATATTGGCTATTGGCCATTG
CATACGTTGTATCTATATCATAATATGTACATTTATATTGGCTCATGTCCAATATGACCGCCATGTTGGC
ATTGATTATTGACTAGTTATTAATAGTAATCAATTACGGGGTCATTAGTTCATAGCCCATATATGGAGTT
CCGCGTTACATAACTTACGGTAAATGGCCCGCCTGGCTGACCGCCCAACGACCCCCGCCCATTGACGTCA
ATAATGACGTATGTTCCCATAGTAACGCCAATAGGGACTTTCCATTGACGTCAATGGGTGGAGTATTTAC
GGTAAACTGCCCACTTGGCAGTACATCAAGTGTATCATATGCCAAGTCCGCCCCCTATTGACGTCAATGA
CGGTAAATGGCCCGCCTGGCATTATGCCCAGTACATGACCTTACGGGACTTTCCTACTTGGCAGTACATC
TACGTATTAGTCATCGCTATTACCATGGTGATGCGGTTTTGGCAGTACACCAATGGGCGTGGATAGCGGT
TTGACTCACGGGGATTTCCAAGTCTCCACCCCATTGACGTCAATGGGAGTTTGTTTTGGCACCAAAATCA
ACGGGACTTTCCAAAATGTCGTAATAACCCCGCCCCGTTGACGCAAATGGGCGGTAGGCGTGTACGGTGG
GAGGTCTATATAAGCAGAGCTGGTTTAGTGAACCGTCAGATCACTAGAAGCTTTATTGCGGTAGTTTATC
ACAGTTAAATTGCTAACGCAGTCAGTGCTTCTGACACAACAGTCTCGAACTTAAGCTGCAGAAGTTGGTC
GTGAGGCACTGGGCAGGTAAGTATCAAGGTTACAAGACAGGTTTAAGGAGACCAATAGAAACTGGGCTTG
TCGAGACAGAGAAGACTCTTGCGTTTCTGATAGGCACCTATTGGTCTTACTGACATCCACTTTGCCTTTC
TCTCCACAGGTGTCCACTCCCAGTTCAATTACAGCTCTTAAGGCTAGAGTATTAATACGACTCACTATAG
GGCTAGCGATCGCCATGGCCAGCAGCGGCATGGCTGAC
[762 nt withheld, positions 1089-1850]
GGCACACAGGGAAATGTTAATTTTGGAGGCCGTCCACAACTTCCAGGTTCCCATCCTGCGACTTGGTCAG
CGGGTGGAATAATCTCAAGAATCAAATCATACTCCTTCCCAAAGCCTGGCCACAGAAAGTCCTCCCCTGC
CCAAGGGAACCGGCAAGAGAGTACTGTGTCATTCAATCCGTATGAGCCAGAACTTGCACCCTGGGCTGCA
GACAAAGGCCCCCAGAGAGAAGCCCTACCCATGGACACAGAGGTGTACGAGAGCCCCTACGCGGACCCCG
AGGAGATCAGGCCCAAGGAGGTTTACCTGGACCGAAAGCTGCTGACGCTGGAAGACAAAGAACTGGGCTC
TGGTAATTTTGGAACTGTGAAAAAGGGCTACTACCAAATGAAAAAAGTTGTGAAAACCGTGGCTGTGAAA
ATACTGAAAAACGAGGCCAATGACCCCGCTCTTAAAGATGAGTTATTAGCAGAAGCAAATGTCATGCAGC
AGCTGGACAACCCGTACATCGTGCGGATGATCGGGATATGCGAGGCCGAGTCCTGGATGCTGGTTATGGA
GATGGCAGAACTTGGTCCCCTCAATAAGTATTTGCAGCAGAACAGACATGTCAAGGATAAGAACATCATA
GAACTGGTTCATCAGGTTTCCATGGGCATGAAGTACTTGGAGGAGAGCAATTTTGTGCACAGAGATCTGG
CTGCAAGAAATGTGTTGCTAGTTACCCAACATTACGCCAAGATCAGTGATTTCGGACTTTCCAAAGCACT
GCGTGCTGATGAAAACTACTACAAGGCCCAGACCCATGGAAAGTGGCCTGTCAAGTGGTACGCTCCGGAA
TGCATCAACTACTACAAGTTCTCCAGCAAAAGCGATGTCTGGAGCTTTGGAGTGTTGATGTGGGAAGCAT
TCTCCTATGGGCAGAAGCCATATCGAGGGATGAAAGGAAGTGAAGTCACCGCTATGTTAGAGAAAGGAGA
GCGGATGGGGTGCCCTGCAGGGTGTCCAAGAGAGATGTACGATCTCATGAATCTGTGCTGGACATACGAT
GTGGAAAACAGGCCCGGATTCGCAGCAGTGGAACTGCGGCTGCGCAATTACTACTATGACGTGGTGAACG
TTTCTCTCGGCTCGAGCGGCGTCTTCACACTCGAAGATTTCGTTGGGGACTGGCGACAGACAGCCGGCTA
CAACCTGGACCAAGTCCTTGAACAGGGAGGTGTGTCCAGTTTGTTTCAGAATCTCGGGGTGTCCGTAACT
CCGATCCAAAGGATTGTCCTGAGCGGTGAAAATGGGCTGAAGATCGACATCCATGTCATCATCCCGTATG
AAGGTCTGAGCGGCGACCAAATGGGCCAGATCGAAAAAATTTTTAAGGTGGTGTACCCTGTGGATGATCA
TCACTTTAAGGTGATCCTGCACTATGGCACACTGGTAATCGACGGGGTTACGCCGAACATGATCGACTAT
TTCGGACGGCCGTATGAAGGCATCGCCGTGTTCGACGGCAAAAAGATCACTGTAACAGGGACCCTGTGGA
ACGGCAACAAAATTATCGACGAGCGCCTGATCAACCCCGACGGCTCCCTGCTGTTCCGAGTAACCATCAA
CGGAGTGACCGGCTGGCGGCTGTGCGAACGCATTCTGGCGTAAGGCCGCGACTCTAGAGTCGACCTGCAG
GCATGCAAGCTGATCCGGCTGCTAACAAAGCCCGAAAGGAAGCTGAGTTGGCTGCTGCCACCGCTGAGCA
ATAACTAGCATAACCCCTTGGGGCGGCCGCTTCGAGCAGACATGATAAGATACATTGATGAGTTTGGACA
AACCACAACTAGAATGCAGTGAAAAAAATGCTTTATTTGTGAAATTTGTGATGCTATTGCTTTATTTGTA
ACCATTATAAGCTGCAATAAACAAGTTAACAACAACAATTGCATTCATTTTATGTTTCAGGTTCAGGGGG
AGATGTGGGAGGTTTTTTTAAGCAAGTAAAACCTCTACAAATGTGGTAAAATCGAATTTTAACAAAATAT
TAACGCTTACAATTTCCTGATGCGGTATTTTCTCCTTACGCATCTGTGCGGTATTTCACACCGCATACGC
GGATCTGCGCAGCACCATGGCCTGAAATAACCTCTGAAAGAGGAACTTGGTTAGGTACCTTCTGAGGCGG
AAAGAACCAGCTGTGGAATGTGTGTCAGTTAGGGTGTGGAAAGTCCCCAGGCTCCCCAGCAGGCAGAAGT
ATGCAAAGCATGCATCTCAATTAGTCAGCAACCAGGTGTGGAAAGTCCCCAGGCTCCCCAGCAGGCAGAA
GTATGCAAAGCATGCATCTCAATTAGTCAGCAACCATAGTCCCGCCCCTAACTCCGCCCATCCCGCCCCT
AACTCCGCCCAGTTCCGCCCATTCTCCGCCCCATGGCTGACTAATTTTTTTTATTTATGCAGAGGCCGAG
GCCGCCTCGGCCTCTGAGCTATTCCAGAAGTAGTGAGGAGGCTTTTTTGGAGGCCTAGGCTTTTGCAAAA
AGCTTAATTAACTGTTGACAATTAATCATCGGCATAGTATATCGGCATAGTATAATACGACAAGGTGAGG
AACTAAACCCAGGAGGCAGATCATGATTGAACAAGATGGATTGCACGCAGGTTCTCCGGCCGCTTGGGTG
GAGAGGCTATTCGGCTATGACTGGGCACAACAGACAATCGGCTGCTCTGATGCCGCCGTGTTCCGGCTGT
CAGCGCAGGGGCGCCCGGTTCTTTTTGTCAAGACCGACCTGTCCGGTGCCCTGAATGAACTGCAGGACGA
GGCAGCGCGGCTATCGTGGCTGGCCACGACGGGCGTTCCTTGCGCAGCTGTGCTCGACGTTGTCACTGAA
GCGGGAAGGGACTGGCTGCTATTGGGCGAAGTGCCGGGGCAGGATCTCCTGTCATCTCACCTTGCTCCTG
CCGAGAAAGTATCCATCATGGCTGATGCAATGCGGCGGCTGCATACGCTTGATCCGGCTACCTGCCCATT
CGACCACCAAGCGAAACATCGCATCGAGCGAGCACGTACTCGGATGGAAGCCGGTCTTGTCGATCAGGAT
GATCTGGACGAAGAGCATCAGGGGCTCGCGCCAGCCGAACTGTTCGCCAGGCTCAAGGCGCGCATGCCCG
ACGGCGAGGATCTCGTCGTGACCCATGGCGATGCCTGCTTGCCGAATATCATGGTGGAAAATGGCCGCTT
TTCTGGATTCATCGACTGTGGCCGGCTGGGTGTGGCGGACCGCTATCAGGACATAGCGTTGGCTACCCGT
GATATTGCTGAAGAGCTTGGCGGCGAATGGGCTGACCGCTTCCTCGTGCTTTACGGTATCGCCGCTCCCG
ATTCGCAGCGCATCGCCTTCTATCGCCTTCTTGACGAGTTCTTCTGAGCGGGACTCTGGGGTTCGAAATG
ACCGACCAAGCGACGCCCAACCTGCCATCACGATGGCCGCAATAAAATATCTTTATTTTCATTACATCTG
TGTGTTGGTTTTTTGTGTGAATCGATAGCGATAAGGATCCTCTTTGCGCTTGCGTTTTCCCTTGTCCAGA
TAGCCCAGTAGCTGACATTCATCCGGGGTCAGCACCGTTTCTGCGGACTGGCTTTCTACCCGGTATCAGC
TCACTCAAAGGCGGTAATACGGTTATCCACAGAATCAGGGGATAACGCAGGAAAGAACATGTGAGCAAAA
GGCCAGCAAAAGGCCAGGAACCGTAAAAAGGCCGCGTTGCTGGCGTTTTTCCATAGGCTCCGCCCCCCTG
ACGAGCATCACAAAAATCGACGCTCAAGTCAGAGGTGGCGAAACCCGACAGGACTATAAAGATACCAGGC
GTTTCCCCCTGGAAGCTCCCTCGTGCGCTCTCCTGTTCCGACCCTGCCGCTTACCGGATACCTGTCCGCC
TTTCTCCCTTCGGGAAGCGTGGCGCTTTCTCATAGCTCACGCTGTAGGTATCTCAGTTCGGTGTAGGTCG
TTCGCTCCAAGCTGGGCTGTGTGCACGAACCCCCCGTTCAGCCCGACCGCTGCGCCTTATCCGGTAACTA
TCGTCTTGAGTCCAACCCGGTAAGACACGACTTATCGCCACTGGCAGCAGCCACTGGTAACAGGATTAGC
AGAGCGAGGTATGTAGGCGGTGCTACAGAGTTCTTGAAGTGGTGGCCTAACTACGGCTACACTAGAAGGA
CAGTATTTGGTATCTGCGCTCTGCTGAAGCCAGTTACCTTCGGAAAAAGAGTTGGTAGCTCTTGATCCGG
CAAACAAACCACCGCTGGTAGCGGTGGTTTTTTTGTTTGCAAGCAGCAGATTACGCGCAGAAAAAAAGGA
TTTCAAGAAGATCCTTTGATCTTTTCTACGGGGTCTGACGCTCAGTGGAACGAAAACTCACGTTAAGGGA
TTTTGGTCATGAGATTATCAAAAAGGATCTTCACCTAGATCCTTTTATAGTCCGGAAATACAGGAACGCA
CGCTGGATGGCCCTTCGCTGGGATGGTGAAACCATGAAAAATGGCAGCTTCAGTGGATTAAGTGGGGGTA
ATGTGGCCTGTACCCTCTGGTTGCATAGGTATTCATACGGTTAAAATTTATCAGGCGCGATTGCGGCAGT
TTTTCGGGTGGTTTGTTGCCATTTTTACCTGTCTGCTGCCGTGATCGCGCTGAACGCGTTTTAGCGGTGC
GTACAATTAAGGGATTATGGTAAATCCACTTACTGTCTGCCCTCGTAGCCATCGAGATAAACCGCAGTAC
TCCGGCCACGATGCGTCCGGCGTAGAGGATCGAGATCT
